>Addgene plasmid #65274 | Str-KDEL_flGalT-SBP-tagBFP | depositor full sequence | sequence record 110482 | Full Sequence
GACGGATCGGGAGATCTCCCGATCCCCTATGGTCGACTCTCAGTACAATCTGCTCTGATGCCGCATAGTT
AAGCCAGTATCTGCTCCCTGCTTGTGTGTTGGAGGTCGCTGAGTAGTGCGCGAGCAAAATTTAAGCTACA
ACAAGGCAAGGCTTGACCGACAATTGCATGAAGAATCTGCTTAGGGTTAGGCGTTTTGCGCTGCTTCGCG
ATGTACGGGCCAGATATACGCGTTGACATTGATTATTGACTAGTTATTAATAGTAATCAATTACGGGGTC
ATTAGTTCATAGCCCATATATGGAGTTCCGCGTTACATAACTTACGGTAAATGGCCCGCCTGGCTGACCG
CCCAACGACCCCCGCCCATTGACGTCAATAATGACGTATGTTCCCATAGTAACGCCAATAGGGACTTTCC
ATTGACGTCAATGGGTGGACTATTTACGGTAAACTGCCCACTTGGCAGTACATCAAGTGTATCATATGCC
AAGTACGCCCCCTATTGACGTCAATGACGGTAAATGGCCCGCCTGGCATTATGCCCAGTACATGACCTTA
TGGGACTTTCCTACTTGGCAGTACATCTACGTATTAGTCATCGCTATTACCATGGTGATGCGGTTTTGGC
AGTACATCAATGGGCGTGGATAGCGGTTTGACTCACGGGGATTTCCAAGTCTCCACCCCATTGACGTCAA
TGGGAGTTTGTTTTGGCACCAAAATCAACGGGACTTTCCAAAATGTCGTAACAACTCCGCCCCATTGACG
CAAATGGGCGGTAGGCGTGTACGGTGGGAGGTCTATATAAGCAGAGCTCTCTGGCTAACTAGAGAACCCA
CTGCTTACTGGCTTATCGAAATTAATACGACTCACTATAGGGAGACCCAAGCTTGGTACCGAGCTCGGAT
CGATATCTGCGGCCTAGCTAGCGCTTAAGGCCTGTTAACCGGTATGGATGTATGCGTCCGTCTTGCCCTG
TGGCTCCTCTGGGGACTCCTCCTGCACCAGGGCCAGAGCCTCAGCCATAGTCACAGTGAGAAGGCGACAG
GAACCAGCTCGGGCGCCGGTTTAAACGACCCTAGCAAAGACTCAAAAGCTCAGGTGTCCGCTGCCGAGGC
TGGCATTACTGGAACATGGTACAATCAGCTCGGGAGCACCTTTATTGTGACTGCTGGAGCCGATGGAGCC
CTCACCGGAACATACGAATCTGCTGTGGGAAACGCCGAATCACGGTACGTCCTCACTGGCCGATACGATA
GTGCCCCTGCCACCGACGGATCTGGGACTGCCCTGGGATGGACTGTCGCTTGGAAAAACAACTACCGGAA
TGCTCATTCTGCCACAACATGGAGTGGACAGTACGTGGGAGGCGCTGAGGCTAGAATCAATACACAGTGG
CTGCTCACATCTGGCACAACCGAGGCAAATGCTTGGAAATCCACCCTGGTGGGACATGACACATTCACCA
AAGTGAAACCCTCCGCCGCTTCAATCGATGCCGCCAAAAAAGCCGGAGTCAACAACGGCAATCCTCTGGA
TGCCGTCCAGCAGCTCGGACCGAAAGATGAACTGTGAGCGGCCGCATAGATAACTGATCCAGTGTGCTGG
AATTAATTCGCTGTCTGCGAGGGCCAGCTGTTGGGGTGAGTACTCCCTCTCAAAAGCGGGCATGACTTCT
GCGCTAAGATTGTCAGTTTCCAAAAACGAGGAGGATTTGATATTCACCTGGCCCGCGGTGATGCCTTTGA
GGGTGGCCGCGTCCATCTGGTCAGAAAAGACAATCTTTTTGTTGTCAAGCTTGAGGTGTGGCAGGCTTGA
GATCTGGCCATACACTTGAGTGACAATGACATCCACTTTGCCTTTCTCTCCACAGGTGTCCACTCCCAGG
TCCAACTGCAGGTCGAGCATGCATCTAGGGCGGCCAATTCCGCCCCTCTCCCTCCCCCCCCCCTAACGTT
ACTGGCCGAAGCCGCTTGGAATAAGGCCGGTGTGCGTTTGTCTATATGTTATTTTCCACCATATTGCCGT
CTTTTGGCAATGTGAGGGCCCGGAAACCTGGCCCTGTCTTCTTGACGAGCATTCCTAGGGGTCTTTCCCC
TCTCGCCAAAGGAATGCAAGGTCTGTTGAATGTCGTGAAGGAAGCAGTTCCTCTGGAAGCTTCTTGAAGA
CAAACAACGTCTGTAGCGACCCTTTGCAGGCAGCGGAACCCCCCACCTGGCGACAGGTGCCTCTGCGGCC
AAAAGCCACGTGTATAAGATACACCTGCAAAGGCGGCACAACCCCAGTGCCACGTTGTGAGTTGGATAGT
TGTGGAAAGAGTCAAATGGCTCTCCTCAAGCGTATTCAACAAGGGGCTGAAGGATGCCCAGAAGGTACCC
CATTGTATGGGATCTGATCTGGGGCCTCGGTGCACATGCTTTACATGTGTTTAGTCGAGGTTAAAAAAAC
GTCTAGGCCCCCCGAACCACGGGGACGTGGTTTTCCTTTGAAAAACACGATGATAAGCTTGCCACAACCC
GGGAGGCGCGCCATGAGGCTTCGGGAGCCGCTCCTGAGCGGCAGCGCCGCGATGCCAGGCGCGTCCCTAC
AGCGGGCCTGCCGCCTGCTCGTGGCCGTCTGCGCTCTGCACCTTGGCGTCACCCTCGTTTACTACCTGGC
TGGCCGCGACCTGAGCCGCCTGCCCCAACTGGTCGGAGTCTCCACACCGCTGCAGGGCGGCTCGAACAGT
GCCGCCGCCATCGGGCAGTCCTCCGGGGAGCTCCGGACCGGAGGGGCCCGGCCGCCGCCTCCTCTAGGCG
CCTCCTCCCAGCCGCGCCCGGGTGGCGACTCCAGCCCAGTCGTGGATTCTGGCCCTGGCCCCGCTAGCAA
CTTGACCTCGGTCCCAGTGCCCCACACCACCGCACTGTCGCTGCCCGCCTGCCCTGAGGAGTCCCCGCTG
CTTGTGGGCCCCATGCTGATTGAGTTTAACATGCCTGTGGACCTGGAGCTCGTGGCAAAGCAGAACCCAA
ATGTGAAGATGGGCGGCCGCTATGCCCCCAGGGACTGCGTCTCTCCTCACAAGGTGGCCATCATCATTCC
ATTCCGCAACCGGCAGGAGCACCTCAAGTACTGGCTATATTATTTGCACCCAGTCCTGCAGCGCCAGCAG
CTGGACTATGGCATCTATGTTATCAACCAGGCGGGAGACACTATATTCAATCGTGCTAAGCTCCTCAATG
TTGGCTTTCAAGAAGCCTTGAAGGACTATGACTACACCTGCTTTGTGTTTAGTGACGTGGACCTCATTCC
AATGAATGACCATAATGCGTACAGGTGTTTTTCACAGCCACGGCACATTTCCGTTGCAATGGATAAGTTT
GGATTCAGCCTACCTTATGTTCAGTATTTTGGAGGTGTCTCTGCTCTAAGTAAACAACAGTTTCTAACCA
TCAATGGATTTCCTAATAATTATTGGGGCTGGGGAGGAGAAGATGATGACATTTTTAACAGATTAGTTTT
TAGAGGCATGTCTATATCTCGCCCAAATGCTGTGGTCGGGAGGTGTCGCATGATCCGCCACTCAAGAGAC
AAGAAAAATGAACCCAATCCTCAGAGGTTTGACCGAATTGCACACACAAAGGAGACAATGCTCTCTGATG
GTTTGAACTCACTCACCTACCAGGTGCTGGATGTACAGAGATACCCATTGTATACCCAAATCACAGTGGA
CATCGGGACACCGAGCTTGAATTCCATGGACGAGAAGACCACTGGTTGGCGAGGTGGACACGTTGTTGAA
GGACTGGCTGGGGAACTTGAACAACTTCGTGCACGACTGGAGCATCACCCACAAGGTCAACGTGAACCAC
CTGCAGGTTCTGAACTCATCAAGGAAAACATGCATATGAAACTGTACATGGAGGGAACCGTGGATAATCA
CCACTTCAAGTGTACTAGTGAGGGCGAGGGCAAACCTTACGAGGGAACACAGACCATGAGGATCAAAGTC
GTCGAGGGCGGACCTCTGCCTTTCGCTTTCGACATTCTGGCCACATCCTTTCTGTACGGCTCCAAAACCT
TCATCAACCACACACAGGGCATCCCCGATTTCTTCAAACAGTCCTTCCCCGAGGGCTTCACATGGGAACG
AGTGACAACCTACGAGGACGGAGGAGTGCTCACCGCTACTCAGGATACTAGCCTCCAGGATGGATGTCTC
ATCTACAACGTGAAAATCCGAGGCGTGAACTTCACCTCAAATGGCCCCGTGATGCAGAAAAAAACTCTCG
GCTGGGAGGCCTTTACTGAAACCCTGTACCCTGCCGATGGCGGCCTGGAGGGGCGAAATGATATGGCTCT
GAAACTCGTGGGAGGATCTCACCTCATTGCCAACATCAAAACCACCTACCGGAGCAAAAAACCTGCCAAA
AATCTGAAAATGCCTGGCGTCTACTACGTCGATTACCGGCTGGAACGAATCAAAGAGGCCAACAACGAAA
CTTACGTGGAACAGCACGAAGTCGCCGTGGCTCGATACTGTGACCTGCCTAGCAAACTGGGACACAAAGG
CCGGCCTTAAGGCCTCGAGGGCCAATTAATTAACTCTAGATAACTGATCATAATCAGCCATACCACATTT
GTAGAGGTTTTACTTGCTTTAAAAAACCTCCCACACCTCCCCCTGAACCTGAAACATAAAATGAATGCAA
TTGTTGTTGTTAACTTGTTTATTGCAGCTTATAATGGTTACAAATAAAGCAATAGCATCACAAATTTCAC
AAATAAAGCATTTTTTTCACTGCATTCTAGTTGTGGTTTGTCCAAACTCATCAATGTATCTTAACGCGTC
GAGTGCATTCTAGTTGTGGTTTGTCCAAACTCATCAATGTATCTTATCATGTCTGTATACCGTCGACCTC
TAGCTAGAGCTTGGCGTAATCATGGTCATAGCTGTTTCCTGTGTGAAATTGTTATCCGCTCACAATTCCA
CACAACATACGAGCCGGAAGCATAAAGTGTAAAGCCTGGGGTGCCTAATGAGTGAGCTAACTCACATTAA
TTGCGTTGCGCTCACTGCCCGCTTTCCAGTCGGGAAACCTGTCGTGCCAGCTGCATTAATGAATCGGCCA
ACGCGCGGGGAGAGGCGGTTTGCGTATTGGGCGCTCTTCCGCTTCCTCGCTCACTGACTCGCTGCGCTCG
GTCGTTCGGCTGCGGCGAGCGGTATCAGCTCACTCAAAGGCGGTAATACGGTTATCCACAGAATCAGGGG
ATAACGCAGGAAAGAACATGTGAGCAAAAGGCCAGCAAAAGGCCAGGAACCGTAAAAAGGCCGCGTTGCT
GGCGTTTTTCCATAGGCTCCGCCCCCCTGACGAGCATCACAAAAATCGACGCTCAAGTCAGAGGTGGCGA
AACCCGACAGGACTATAAAGATACCAGGCGTTTCCCCCTGGAAGCTCCCTCGTGCGCTCTCCTGTTCCGA
CCCTGCCGCTTACCGGATACCTGTCCGCCTTTCTCCCTTCGGGAAGCGTGGCGCTTTCTCAATGCTCACG
CTGTAGGTATCTCAGTTCGGTGTAGGTCGTTCGCTCCAAGCTGGGCTGTGTGCACGAACCCCCCGTTCAG
CCCGACCGCTGCGCCTTATCCGGTAACTATCGTCTTGAGTCCAACCCGGTAAGACACGACTTATCGCCAC
TGGCAGCAGCCACTGGTAACAGGATTAGCAGAGCGAGGTATGTAGGCGGTGCTACAGAGTTCTTGAAGTG
GTGGCCTAACTACGGCTACACTAGAAGGACAGTATTTGGTATCTGCGCTCTGCTGAAGCCAGTTACCTTC
GGAAAAAGAGTTGGTAGCTCTTGATCCGGCAAACAAACCACCGCTGGTAGCGGTGGTTTTTTTGTTTGCA
AGCAGCAGATTACGCGCAGAAAAAAAGGATCTCAAGAAGATCCTTTGATCTTTTCTACGGGGTCTGACGC
TCAGTGGAACGAAAACTCACGTTAAGGGATTTTGGTCATGAGATTATCAAAAAGGATCTTCACCTAGATC
CTTTTAAATTAAAAATGAAGTTTTAAATCAATCTAAAGTATATATGAGTAAACTTGGTCTGACAGTTACC
AATGCTTAATCAGTGAGGCACCTATCTCAGCGATCTGTCTATTTCGTTCATCCATAGTTGCCTGACTCCC
CGTCGTGTAGATAACTACGATACGGGAGGGCTTACCATCTGGCCCCAGTGCTGCAATGATACCGCGAGAC
CCACGCTCACCGGCTCCAGATTTATCAGCAATAAACCAGCCAGCCGGAAGGGCCGAGCGCAGAAGTGGTC
CTGCAACTTTATCCGCCTCCATCCAGTCTATTAATTGTTGCCGGGAAGCTAGAGTAAGTAGTTCGCCAGT
TAATAGTTTGCGCAACGTTGTTGCCATTGCTACAGGCATCGTGGTGTCACGCTCGTCGTTTGGTATGGCT
TCATTCAGCTCCGGTTCCCAACGATCAAGGCGAGTTACATGATCCCCCATGTTGTGCAAAAAAGCGGTTA
GCTCCTTCGGTCCTCCGATCGTTGTCAGAAGTAAGTTGGCCGCAGTGTTATCACTCATGGTTATGGCAGC
ACTGCATAATTCTCTTACTGTCATGCCATCCGTAAGATGCTTTTCTGTGACTGGTGAGTACTCAACCAAG
TCATTCTGAGAATAGTGTATGCGGCGACCGAGTTGCTCTTGCCCGGCGTCAATACGGGATAATACCGCGC
CACATAGCAGAACTTTAAAAGTGCTCATCATTGGAAAACGTTCTTCGGGGCGAAAACTCTCAAGGATCTT
ACCGCTGTTGAGATCCAGTTCGATGTAACCCACTCGTGCACCCAACTGATCTTCAGCATCTTTTACTTTC
ACCAGCGTTTCTGGGTGAGCAAAAACAGGAAGGCAAAATGCCGCAAAAAAGGGAATAAGGGCGACACGGA
AATGTTGAATACTCATACTCTTCCTTTTTCAATATTATTGAAGCATTTATCAGGGTTATTGTCTCATGAG
CGGATACATATTTGAATGTATTTAGAAAAATAAACAAATAGGGGTTCCGCGCACATTTCCCCGAAAAGTG
CCACCTGACGTC
Features (pLannotate 1.2.2; 21 found; start..end, strand, type, name):
     36..80      -  misc_feature   bom (fragment): basis of mobility region from pBR322
    235..614     +  enhancer       CMV enhancer: human cytomegalovirus immediate early enhancer
    615..818     +  promoter       CMV promoter: human cytomegalovirus (CMV) immediate early promoter
    814..847     +  LTR            5' LTR (truncated) (fragment): truncated 5' long terminal repeat (LTR) from HIV-1
    863..881     +  promoter       T7 promoter: promoter for bacteriophage T7 RNA polymerase
    954..1067    +  CDS            STIM1 (fragment): STIM1_HUMAN - Also known as GOK From Homo sapiens (Human).
   1053..1553    +  CDS            SAV_STRAV (fragment): Experimental evidence at protein level: Swiss-Prot protein existence level 1. The biological function of streptavidin is not known. Forms a strong non-covalent specific complex with biotin (one molecule of biotin per subunit of streptavidin). From Streptomyces avidinii.
   1646..1875    +  intron         chimeric intron: chimera between introns from adenovirus and immunoglobulin heavy chain genes
   2044..2506    +  misc_feature   IRES: internal ribosome entry site (IRES) of the encephalomyocarditis virus (EMCV)
   2533..3726    +  CDS            B4GALT1: B4GT1_HUMAN - Also known as GGTB2. Experimental evidence at protein level: Swiss-Prot protein existence level 1. [Processed beta-1,4-galactosyltransferase 1]: The cell surface form functions as a recognition molecule during a variety of cell to cell and cell to matrix interactions, as those occurring during development and egg fertilization, by binding to specific oligosaccharide ligands on opposing cells or in the extracellular matrix. From Homo sapiens (Human).
   3859..4548    +  CDS            TagBFP: TagBFP is a basic (constitutively fluorescent) blue fluorescent protein published in 2008, derived from Entacmaea quadricolor. It is reported to be a very rapidly-maturing monomer with very low acid sensitivity.
   4595..4679    +  CDS            large T antigen (fragment): large T antigen from SV40 (simian virus 40)
   4702..4823    +  polyA_signal   SV40 poly(A) signal: SV40 polyadenylation signal
   4834..4885    +  polyA_signal   SV40 poly(A) signal (fragment): SV40 polyadenylation signal
   4949..4965    -  protein_bind   lac operator: The lac repressor binds to the lac operator to inhibit transcription in E. coli. This inhibition can be relieved by adding lactose or isopropyl-β-D-thiogalactopyranoside (IPTG). lac repressor encoded by lacI
   4973..5003    -  promoter       lac promoter: promoter for the E. coli lac operon
   5018..5039    -  protein_bind   CAP binding site: CAP binding activates transcription in the presence of cAMP. E. coli catabolite activator protein
   5052..5144    -  CDS            lacI (fragment): lac repressor; lacI; The lac repressor binds to the lac operator to inhibit transcription in E. coli. This inhibition can be relieved by adding lactose or isopropyl-β-D-thiogalactopyranoside (IPTG).
   5327..5915    -  rep_origin     ori: high-copy-number ColE1/pMB1/pBR322/pUC origin of replication
   6086..6946    -  CDS            AmpR: β-lactamase; bla; confers resistance to ampicillin, carbenicillin, and related antibiotics
   6947..7051    -  promoter       AmpR promoter: bla
