[The description below was written by a language model from this plasmid's Addgene catalogue record, the feature table of its GenBank file and pLannotate feature annotations shown in this document.]
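Description:
Str-KDEL_flGalT-SBP-tagBFP is a bicistronic mammalian expression plasmid built on the pIRESneo3 backbone and designed for the RUSH (retention using selective hooks) system, which synchronizes the transport of a secretory cargo out of the endoplasmic reticulum. It is propagated in E. coli as a high-copy plasmid through a ColE1/pUC-type origin and selected with ampicillin via the β-lactamase gene. No neomycin resistance gene is annotated in the 7,082-nt full sequence; the position downstream of the IRES is instead occupied by the cargo reading frame, so the record shows no mammalian selection marker.

A single CMV enhancer/promoter drives one transcript carrying both components. The first cistron encodes the "hook": a streptavidin core preceded by a short STIM1-derived fragment, which probably supplies a signal sequence. According to the construct name it carries a KDEL ER-retention motif, although that motif is not annotated separately. A chimeric intron and the EMCV IRES follow, allowing translation of the second cistron, the "reporter": full-length human β-1,4-galactosyltransferase 1 (B4GALT1, loosely listed in the catalogue as "galactosidase") fused at its C terminus to streptavidin-binding peptide (SBP) and TagBFP, ending at an SV40 polyadenylation signal. The SBP is not annotated, but an unannotated gap between B4GALT1 and TagBFP could accommodate it. The depositor notes that the tagging is luminal, which places SBP where the luminal hook can bind it.

In the RUSH design, the streptavidin–SBP interaction holds the Golgi enzyme in the ER, and adding biotin displaces SBP so that the blue fluorescent cargo is released as a synchronous wave that can be followed by imaging. The accompanying GenBank record covers only 801 bp and carries no feature annotations.
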