Addgene plasmid #65274: Str-KDEL_flGalT-SBP-tagBFP
Purpose: synchronize trafficking of GalT from the ER (RUSH system)
Depositing lab: Franck Perez. Depositing organization: Institut Curie. Publication: Synchronization of secretory protein traffic in populations of cells. Boncompain G, Divoux S, Gareil N, de Forges H, Lescure A, Latreche L, Mercanti V, Jollivet F, Raposo G, Perez F. Nat Methods. 2012 Mar 11;9(5):493-8. doi: 10.1038/nmeth.1928. PubMed 22406856.
Backbone
  Vector backbone: pIRESneo3
  Backbone manufacturer: Clontech
  Vector type: Mammalian Expression
Growth in bacteria
  Bacterial resistance: Ampicillin, 100 μg/mL
  Growth temperature: 37°C
  Growth strain: DH5alpha
  Copy number: High Copy
Gene/Insert
  Gene/Insert name: galactosidase (alt name: BAGALT1)
  Species: H. sapiens (human)
  Promoter: CMV
  Tag / fusion protein: Streptavidin Binding Protein (SBP) (C terminal on insert); tagBFP (C terminal on insert)
  Cloning method: Unknown
  Sequencing primers: 5′ IRES-F; 3′ SV40pA-R
Terms and licenses: Academic/Nonprofit Terms; Industry Terms: Not Available to Industry
Depositor comments: luminal tagging
How to cite: Str-KDEL_flGalT-SBP-tagBFP was a gift from Franck Perez (Addgene plasmid # 65274 ; http://n2t.net/addgene:65274 ; RRID:Addgene_65274)
