LOCUS       Exported 801 bp ds-DNA linear SYN 27-MAY-2021
DEFINITION  synchronize trafficking of GalT from the ER (RUSH system).
ACCESSION   .
VERSION     .
KEYWORDS    Str-KDEL_flGalT-SBP-tagBFP
SOURCE      synthetic DNA construct
  ORGANISM  synthetic DNA construct
REFERENCE   1 (bases 1 to 801)
  AUTHORS   Boncompain G, Divoux S, Gareil N, de Forges H, Lescure A, Latreche
            L, Mercanti V, Jollivet F, Raposo G, Perez F
  TITLE     Synchronization of secretory protein traffic in populations of
            cells.
  JOURNAL   Nat Methods. 2012 Mar 11;9(5):493-8. doi: 10.1038/nmeth.1928.
  PUBMED    22406856
REFERENCE   2 (bases 1 to 801)
  AUTHORS   .
  TITLE     Direct Submission
  JOURNAL   Exported May 27, 2021 from SnapGene Server 1.1.58
            http://www.snapgene.com
FEATURES             Location/Qualifiers
     source          1..801
                     /organism="synthetic DNA construct"
                     /mol_type="other DNA"
ORIGIN
        1 attgtatggg atctgatctg gggcctcggt gcacatgctt tacatgtgtt tagtcgaggt
       61 taaaaaaacg tctaggcccc ccgaaccacg gggacgtggt tttcctttga aaaacacgat
      121 gataagcttg ccacaacccg ggaggcgcgc catgaggctt cgggagccgc tcctgagcgg
      181 cagcgccgcg atgccaggcg cgtccctaca gcgggcctgc cgcctgctcg tggccgtctg
      241 cgctctgcac cttggcgtca ccctcgttta ctacctggct ggccgcgacc tgagccgcct
      301 gccccaactg gtcggagtct ccacaccgct gcagggcggc tcgaacagtg ccgccgccat
      361 cgggcagtcc tccggggagc tccggaccgg aggggcccgg ccgccgcctc ctctaggcgc
      421 ctcctcccag ccgcgcccgg gtggcgactc cagcccagtc gtggattctg gccctggccc
      481 cgctagcaac ttgacctcgg tcccagtgcc ccacaccacc gcactgtcgc tgcccgcctg
      541 ccctgaggag tccccgctgc ttgtgggccc catgctgatt gagtttaaca tgcctgtgga
      601 cctggagctc gtggcaaagc agaacccaaa tgtgaagatg ggcggccgct atgcccccag
      661 ggactgcgtc tctcctcaca aggtggccat catcattcca ttccgcaacc ggcaggagca
      721 cctcaagtac tggctatatt atttgcaccc agtcctgcag cgccagcagc tggactatgg
      781 catctatgtt atcaaccagg c
//
