>Addgene plasmid #65274 | Str-KDEL_flGalT-SBP-tagBFP | addgene partial sequence | sequence record 114831 | SV40pA-R 5'-GAAATTTGTGATGCTATTGC-3'
TTGCATTCATTTTATGTTTCAGGTTCAGGGGGAGGTGTGGGAGGTTTTTTAAAGCAAGTAAAACCTCTAC
AAATGTGGTATGGCTGATTATGATCAGTTATCTAGAGTTAATTAATTGGCCCTCGAGGCCTTAAGGCCGG
CCTTTGTGTCCCAGTTTGCTAGGCAGGTCACAGTATCGAGCCACGGCGACTTCGTGCTGTTCCACGTAAG
TTTCGTTGTTGGCCTCTTTGATTCGTTCCAGCCGGTAATCGACGTAGTAGACGCCAGGCATTTTCAGATT
TTTGGCAGGTTTTTTGCTCCGGTAGGTGGTTTTGATGTTGGCAATGAGGTGAGATCCTCCCACGAGTTTC
AGAGCCATATCATTTCGCCCCTCCAGGCCGCCATCGGCAGGGTACAGGGTTTCAGTAAAGGCCTCCCAGC
CGAGAGTTTTTTTCTGCATCACGGGGCCATTTGAGGTGAAGTTCACGCCTCGGATTTTCACGTTGTAGAT
GAGACATCCATCCTGGAGGCTAGTATCCTGAGTAGCGGTGAGCACTCCTCCGTCCTCGTAGGTTGTCACT
CGTTCCCATGTGAAGCCCTCGGGGAAGGACTGTTTGAAGAAATCGGGGATGCCCTGTGTGTGGTTGATGA
AGGTTTTGGAGCCGTACAGAAAGGATGTGGCCAGAATGTCG
