>Addgene plasmid #65274 | Str-KDEL_flGalT-SBP-tagBFP | addgene partial sequence | sequence record 115961 | tagBFP-R 5'-cctcatggtctgtgttccct-3'
GTGGTGATTATCCACGGTTCCCTCCATGTACAGTTTCATATGCATGTTTTCCTTGATGAGTTCAGAACCT
GCAGGTGGTTCACGTTGACCTTGTGGGTGATGCTCCAGTCGTGCACGAAGTTGTTCAAGTTCCCCAGCCA
GTCCTTCAACAACGTGTCCACCTCGCCAACCAGTGGTCTTCTCGTCCATGGAATTCAAGCTCGGTGTCCC
GATGTCCACTGTGATTTGGGTATACAATGGGTATCTCTGTACATCCAGCACCTGGTAGGTGAGTGAGTTC
AAACCATCAGAGAGCATTGTCTCCTTTGTGTGTGCAATTCGGTCAAACCTCTGAGGATTGGGTTCATTTT
TCTTGTCTCTTGAGTGGCGGATCATGCGACACCTCCCGACCACAGCATTTGGGCGAGATATAGACATGCC
TCTAAAAACTAATCTGTTAAAAATGTCATCATCTTCTCCTCCCCAGCCCCAATAATTATTAGGAAATCCA
TTGATGGTTAGAAACTGTTGTTTACTTAGAGCAGAGACACCTCCAAAATACTGAACATAAGGTAGGCTGA
ATCCAAACTTATCCATTGCAACGGAAATGTGCCGTGGCTGTGAAAAACACCTGTACGCATTATGGTCATT
CATTGGAATGAGGTCCACGTCACTAAACACAAAGCAGGTGTAGTCATAGTCCTTCAAGGCTTCTTGAAAG
CCAACATTGAGGAGCTTAGCACGATTGAATATAGTGTCTCCCGCCTGGTTGATAACATAGATGCCATAGT
CCAGCTGCTGGCGCTGCAGGACTGGGTGCAAATAATATAGCCAGTACTTGAGGTGCTCCTGCCGGTTGCG
GAATGGAATGATGATGG
